>Addgene plasmid #132506 | pZNF253-donor | depositor full sequence | sequence record 254464 | Full Sequence
GACCTGCAGGCATGCAAGCTTGGCGTAATCATGGTCATAGCTGTTTCCTGTGTGAAATTGTTATCCGCTC
ACAATTCCACACAACATACGAGCCGGAAGCATAAAGTGTAAAGCCTGGGGTGCCTAATGAGTGAGCTAAC
TCACATTAATTGCGTTGCGCTCACTGCCCGCTTTCCAGTCGGGAAACCTGTCGTGCCAGCTGCATTAATG
AATCGGCCAACGCGCGGGGAGAGGCGGTTTGCGTATTGGGCGCTCTTCCGCTTCCTCGCTCACTGACTCG
CTGCGCTCGGTCGTTCGGCTGCGGCGAGCGGTATCAGCTCACTCAAAGGCGGTAATACGGTTATCCACAG
AATCAGGGGATAACGCAGGAAAGAACATGTGAGCAAAAGGCCAGCAAAAGGCCAGGAACCGTAAAAAGGC
CGCGTTGCTGGCGTTTTTCCATAGGCTCCGCCCCCCTGACGAGCATCACAAAAATCGACGCTCAAGTCAG
AGGTGGCGAAACCCGACAGGACTATAAAGATACCAGGCGTTTCCCCCTGGAAGCTCCCTCGTGCGCTCTC
CTGTTCCGACCCTGCCGCTTACCGGATACCTGTCCGCCTTTCTCCCTTCGGGAAGCGTGGCGCTTTCTCA
TAGCTCACGCTGTAGGTATCTCAGTTCGGTGTAGGTCGTTCGCTCCAAGCTGGGCTGTGTGCACGAACCC
CCCGTTCAGCCCGACCGCTGCGCCTTATCCGGTAACTATCGTCTTGAGTCCAACCCGGTAAGACACGACT
TATCGCCACTGGCAGCAGCCACTGGTAACAGGATTAGCAGAGCGAGGTATGTAGGCGGTGCTACAGAGTT
CTTGAAGTGGTGGCCTAACTACGGCTACACTAGAAGGACAGTATTTGGTATCTGCGCTCTGCTGAAGCCA
GTTACCTTCGGAAAAAGAGTTGGTAGCTCTTGATCCGGCAAACAAACCACCGCTGGTAGCGGTGGTTTTT
TTGTTTGCAAGCAGCAGATTACGCGCAGAAAAAAAGGATCTCAAGAAGATCCTTTGATCTTTTCTACGGG
GTCTGACGCTCAGTGGAACGAAAACTCACGTTAAGGGATTTTGGTCATGAGATTATCAAAAAGGATCTTC
ACCTAGATCCTTTTAAATTAAAAATGAAGTTTTAAATCAATCTAAAGTATATATGAGTAAACTTGGTCTG
ACAGTTACCAATGCTTAATCAGTGAGGCACCTATCTCAGCGATCTGTCTATTTCGTTCATCCATAGTTGC
CTGACTCCCCGTCGTGTAGATAACTACGATACGGGAGGGCTTACCATCTGGCCCCAGTGCTGCAATGATA
CCGCGAGACCCACGCTCACCGGCTCCAGATTTATCAGCAATAAACCAGCCAGCCGGAAGGGCCGAGCGCA
GAAGTGGTCCTGCAACTTTATCCGCCTCCATCCAGTCTATTAATTGTTGCCGGGAAGCTAGAGTAAGTAG
TTCGCCAGTTAATAGTTTGCGCAACGTTGTTGCCATTGCTACAGGCATCGTGGTGTCACGCTCGTCGTTT
GGTATGGCTTCATTCAGCTCCGGTTCCCAACGATCAAGGCGAGTTACATGATCCCCCATGTTGTGCAAAA
AAGCGGTTAGCTCCTTCGGTCCTCCGATCGTTGTCAGAAGTAAGTTGGCCGCAGTGTTATCACTCATGGT
TATGGCAGCACTGCATAATTCTCTTACTGTCATGCCATCCGTAAGATGCTTTTCTGTGACTGGTGAGTAC
TCAACCAAGTCATTCTGAGAATAGTGTATGCGGCGACCGAGTTGCTCTTGCCCGGCGTCAATACGGGATA
ATACCGCGCCACATAGCAGAACTTTAAAAGTGCTCATCATTGGAAAACGTTCTTCGGGGCGAAAACTCTC
AAGGATCTTACCGCTGTTGAGATCCAGTTCGATGTAACCCACTCGTGCACCCAACTGATCTTCAGCATCT
TTTACTTTCACCAGCGTTTCTGGGTGAGCAAAAACAGGAAGGCAAAATGCCGCAAAAAAGGGAATAAGGG
CGACACGGAAATGTTGAATACTCATACTCTTCCTTTTTCAATATTATTGAAGCATTTATCAGGGTTATTG
TCTCATGAGCGGATACATATTTGAATGTATTTAGAAAAATAAACAAATAGGGGTTCCGCGCACATTTCCC
CGAAAAGTGCCACCTGACGTCTAAGAAACCATTATTATCATGACATTAACCTATAAAAATAGGCGTATCA
CGAGGCCCTTTCGTCTCGCGCGTTTCGGTGATGACGGTGAAAACCTCTGACACATGCAGCTCCCGGAGAC
GGTCACAGCTTGTCTGTAAGCGGATGCCGGGAGCAGACAAGCCCGTCAGGGCGCGTCAGCGGGTGTTGGC
GGGTGTCGGGGCTGGCTTAACTATGCGGCATCAGAGCAGATTGTACTGAGAGTGCACCATATGCGGTGTG
AAATACCGCACAGATGCGTAAGGAGAAAATACCGCATCAGGCGCCATTCGCCATTCAGGCTGCGCAACTG
TTGGGAAGGGCGATCGGTGCGGGCCTCTTCGCTATTACGCCAGCTGGCGAAAGGGGGATGTGCTGCAAGG
CGATTAAGTTGGGTAACGCCAGGGTTTTCCCAGTCACGACGTTGTAAAACGACGGCCAGTGAATTCGAGC
TCGGTACCCAAGGTGCACAAAGGAGGTTATAATGGACTTAACCAATGTTTGACAACTACCCAGAAAGAAA
TATTTCAATGTGATAAATATGGAAAAGTCTTTCATAAGTTTTCAAATTCAAACACATATAAGACAAGACA
TACTGGAATAAATCTTTTCAAATGTATAATATGTGGCAAAGCTTTTAAACGGTCCTCAACCCTTACTACA
CATAAGAAAATTCATACTGGAGAGAAACCTTACAGATGTGAAGAATGTGGCAAAGCTTTTAACCAATCTG
CAAACCTTACTACACATAAGAGAATTCATACCGGAGAGAAACCCTACAGATGTGAAGAATGTGGCAAAGC
CTTTAAGCAGTCCTCAAACCTTACTACACATAAGAAAATTCATACTGGAGAGAAACCCTACAAATGTGAA
GAATGTGGCAAAGCCTTCAACCGATCCACAGACCTTACTACACATAAGATAGTTCATACTGGAGAGAAAC
CCTACAAATGTGAAGAATGTGGCAAAGCCTTTAAGCACCCCTCACACGTTACCACACATAAGAAAATTCA
TACTAGAGGGAAACCCTACAACTGTGAAGAATGTGGCAAATCCTTTAAGCACTGCTCTAACCTTACTATA
CATAAGAGAATTCATACAGGAGAGAAACCCTACAAATGTGAAGAATGTGGCAAAGCCTTTCACCTATCCT
CACACCTTACTACACATAAGATACTTCATACTGGAGAGAAACCCTACAGATGTAGAGAATGTGGCAAAGC
TTTTAACCATTCCACAACCCTTTTTTCACATGAGAAAATTCATACTGGAGAGAAACCCTACAAATGTGAT
GAATGTGGCAAAACCTTTACCTGGCCCTCAATCCTCTCCAAACATAAAAGAACTCATACTGGAGAGAAAC
CCTACAAATGTGAAGAATGTGGCAAATCCTTTACTGCATCCTCAACTCTAACTACACATAAGAGAATTCA
TACTGGAGAGAAACCTTACAAATGTGAAGAATGTGGCAAAGCTTTTAACTGGTCCTCAGACCTTAATAAA
CATAAGAAAATTCATATTGAACGAAAACCCTACATAGTGAAGAATGTGACAGATCTTTTAAATGTTCCTC
CACTTTTAATTAGCATAAGAGGGATTCCAACTACTGCAAGCGAGAATCTTTATTTTCAGGGCGCCGCCAA
ATTCAAAGAAACCGCTGCTGCTAAATTCGAACGCCAGCACATGGACAGCGGAGGTGGAGGTTCGAGCGGT
CCCTCGGGTTCGTCGAGCCTGGAAGTTCTGTTCCAGGGGCCCCTGTCGTCGAGCGGTCCCTCGGGTTCGA
TGGTGAGCAAAGGCGAGGAGCTGTTCACCGGGGTGGTGCCCATCCTGGTCGAGCTGGACGGCGACGTAAA
CGGCCACAAGTTCAGCGTGTCCGGCGAGGGCGAGGGCGATGCCACCTACGGCAAGCTGACCCTGAAGTTC
ATCTGCACCACCGGCAAGCTGCCCGTGCCCTGGCCCACCCTCGTGACCACCCTGACCTACGGCGTGCAGT
GCTTCAGCCGCTACCCCGACCACATGAAGCAGCACGACTTCTTCAAGTCCGCCATGCCCGAAGGCTACGT
CCAGGAGCGCACCATCTTCTTCAAGGACGACGGCAACTACAAGACCCGCGCCGAGGTGAAGTTCGAGGGC
GACACCCTGGTGAACCGCATCGAGCTGAAGGGCATCGACTTCAAGGAGGACGGCAACATCCTGGGGCACA
AGCTGGAGTACAACTACAACAGCCACAACGTCTATATCATGGCCGACAAGCAGAAGAACGGCATCAAGGT
GAACTTCAAGATCCGCCACAACATCGAGGACGGCAGCGTGCAGCTCGCCGACCACTACCAGCAGAACACC
CCCATCGGCGACGGCCCCGTGCTGCTGCCCGACAACCACTACCTGAGCACCCAGTCCGCCCTGAGCAAAG
ACCCCAACGAGAAGCGCGATCACATGGTCCTTAAGGAGTTCGTGACCGCCGCCGGGATCACTCTCGGCAT
GGACGAGCTGTACAAGTAATGATCTAGAGTCGAGTTAATTAAGAATTCCGCCCCCCCCCCTCTCCCTCCC
CCCCCCTAACGTTACTGGCCGAAGCCGCTTGGAATAAGGCCGGTGTGCGTTTGTCTATATGTTATTTTCC
ACCATATTGCCGTCTTTTGGCAATGTGAGGGCCCGGAAACCTGGCCCTGTCTTCTTGACGAGCATTCCTA
GGGGTCTTTCCCCTCTCGCCAAAGGAATGCAGGGTCTGTTGAATGTCGTGAAGGAAGCAGTTCCTCTGGA
AGCTTCTTGAAGACAAACAACGTCTGTAGCGACCCTTTGCAGGCAGCGGAACCCCCCACCTGGCGACAGG
TGCCTCTGCGGCCAAAAGCCACGTGTATAAGATACACCTGCAAAGGCGGCACAACCCCAGTGCCACGTTG
TGAGTTGGATAGTTGTGGAAAGAGTCAAATGGCTCTCCTCAAGCGTATTCAACAAGGGGCTGAAGGATGC
CCAGAAGGTACCCCATTGTATGGGATCTGATCTGGGGCCTCGGTGCACATGCTTTACATGTGTTTAGTCG
AGGTTAAAAAAACGTCTAGGCCCCCCGAACCACGGGGACGTGGTTTTCCTTTGAAAAACACGATGATAAT
ATGGCCACAACCTGTTACATTGCACAAGATAAAAATATATCATCACGAACAGTAAAACTGTCTGCTTACA
TAAACAGTAATACAAGGGGTGTTATGGGATCGGCCATTGAACAAGATGGATTGCACGCAGGTTCTCCGGC
CGCTTGGGTGGAGAGGCTATTCGGCTATGACTGGGCACAACAGACAATCGGCTGCTCTGATGCCGCCGTG
TTCCGGCTGTCAGCGCAGGGGCGCCCGGTTCTTTTTGTCAAGACCGACCTGTCCGGTGCCCTGAATGAAC
TGCAGGACGAGGCAGCGCGGCTATCGTGGCTGGCCACGACGGGCGTTCCTTGCGCAGCTGTGCTCGACGT
TGTCACTGAAGCGGGAAGGGACTGGCTGCTATTGGGCGAAGTGCCGGGGCAGGATCTCCTGTCATCTCAC
CTTGCTCCTGCCGAGAAAGTATCCATCATGGCTGATGCAATGCGGCGGCTGCATACGCTTGATCCGGCTA
CCTGCCCATTCGACCACCAAGCGAAACATCGCATCGAGCGAGCACGTACTCGGATGGAAGCCGGTCTTGT
CGATCAGGATGATCTGGACGAAGAGCATCAGGGGCTCGCGCCAGCCGAACTGTTCGCCAGGCTCAAGGCG
CGCATGCCCGACGGCGAGGATCTCGTCGTGACCCATGGCGATGCCTGCTTGCCGAATATCATGGTGGAAA
ATGGCCGCTTTTCTGGATTCATCGACTGTGGCCGGCTGGGTGTGGCGGACCGCTATCAGGACATAGCGTT
GGCTACCCGTGATATTGCTGAAGAGCTTGGCGGCGAATGGGCTGACCGCTTCCTCGTGCTTTACGGTATC
GCCGCTCCCGATTCGCAGCGCATCGCCTTCTATCGCCTTCTTGACGAGTTCTTCTGAGTCTTCATACTGG
AGAGAAACCCTATGAATGTGATGAATGTGGGAAAGCCTTTAACCAGCCCTCGACTCTTAGTAAATTTGAG
AGTTTATATGGAACACAAACCCTACAAATATAAAGAATGTGACAAAGCTTTTTAAGGAAGTTCTCAACCC
TTATTACACATAATTCATACCAAACAGAAGCCCTACAAGTGTGAAGAATGTGGCAAAACCTATAAACCTA
TAACAAGTTCTCAATTCCTTTTTTTTTGAGATGGAGTTTCACTCTTGTCACCGAGGCTGGAGTGCAATGA
CATGATCTCCGTTCACTGCAATCTCTGCCTCCTGGGTTTAAGCCATTCTTCTGCCTCAGCCTCCCAAGTA
GCTGGGATTACAGGTGCCCAACACCACGCCTGGCTAATTTTTGGATTTTTAGTAGAGATGGGGTTTCACA
ATGTTGGCCAGGCTGGTCTCGAACTCCTGACCTCAGGTGATCCACCTGCCTTGGCCTTCCAAAGTGCTGG
GGTTACAGGCGTGAGCCACCATGCCTGGCTACAAGTTCTTAATTCTTAAGAGACACCATGCCTGGCTACA
AGTTCTTAATTCTTAAGAGACATGGCGATAATTCATGCTGAAGAGGAAATCTGGAAACCTGAAAGATGCG
ACATTGCTTTTACCAACACCTCCACATTTCCTATACATAAAAATAAATTATACTAGTGTAATACCCTAGA
AATGTATAAAATGTGACAAAGCCTTTATATGATTGTCATACATGATTGTAGGTGATAGAAGTCATACTGC
CAAAACTCCTGTAAGTGTGAAGAATGTGGCAAAATATTTTATTAGTGCTTATACCTTATTTCACAGGAAA
GCTCTTATCCTTGAGAAAAATTGTGCAAATACAAAGAATATGGAAAAACCATTAATGCCTACTCACATCT
TACTGAACAGAAGAAGGTTCATAGTTAATAAAGCATTAAAAGTGCAATTACTGTCAAAAAATCTTTCAGA
AAATAGAAGTCTTTAAAGTGAAGAATATTTATTCTGAAGACAGCCATTACAAATATAAAGGGGGTTGTAG
TGCCTTTACTTGTGTCACAGATCTTAGTGCACACATGTAGTACTAGAGGAAAACCCTGAAGCAGTTGCTC
AAGCTTTGTTTCAGGGAATCA
Features (pLannotate 1.2.2; 18 found; start..end, strand, type, name):
      1..21      +  misc_feature   MCS (fragment): pUC18/19 multiple cloning site
     58..74      -  protein_bind   lac operator: The lac repressor binds to the lac operator to inhibit transcription in E. coli. This inhibition can be relieved by adding lactose or isopropyl-β-D-thiogalactopyranoside (IPTG). lac repressor encoded by lacI
     82..112     -  promoter       lac promoter: promoter for the E. coli lac operon
    127..148     -  protein_bind   CAP binding site: CAP binding activates transcription in the presence of cAMP. E. coli catabolite activator protein
    161..253     -  CDS            lacI (fragment): lac repressor; lacI; The lac repressor binds to the lac operator to inhibit transcription in E. coli. This inhibition can be relieved by adding lactose or isopropyl-β-D-thiogalactopyranoside (IPTG).
    436..1024    -  rep_origin     ori: high-copy-number ColE1/pMB1/pBR322/pUC origin of replication
   1195..2055    -  CDS            AmpR: β-lactamase; bla; confers resistance to ampicillin, carbenicillin, and related antibiotics
   2056..2160    -  promoter       AmpR promoter: bla
   2255..2290    +  CDS            rop (fragment): Rop protein, which maintains plasmids at low copy number; rop
   2392..2491    +  misc_feature   bom (fragment): basis of mobility region from pBR322
   2497..2654    -  CDS            lacZα (fragment): LacZα fragment of β-galactosidase; lacZ fragment
   2670..2804    +  CDS            ZNF138 (fragment): ZN138_HUMAN - Experimental evidence at protein level: Swiss-Prot protein existence level 1. May be involved in transcriptional regulation as a repressor. From Homo sapiens (Human).
   3821..3841    +  CDS            capTEV™ (fragment): composite tag for in vivo biotinylation, TEV protease cleavage, and 6xHis tagging
   3855..3899    +  CDS            S-Tag: affinity and epitope tag derived from pancreatic ribonuclease A
   3990..4709    +  CDS            EGFP: the original enhanced GFP (Yang et al., 1996) mammalian codon-optimized
   4747..5332    +  misc_feature   IRES2: internal ribosome entry site (IRES) of the encephalomyocarditis virus (EMCV)
   5414..6217    +  CDS            NeoR/KanR: aminoglycoside phosphotransferase from Tn5; aph(3')-II (or nptII); confers resistance to neomycin, kanamycin, and G418 (Geneticin®)
   6485..6685    +  CDS            C9orf85 (fragment): CI085_HUMAN - Experimental evidence at protein level: Swiss-Prot protein existence level 1. From Homo sapiens (Human).
