>Addgene plasmid #132506 | pZNF253-donor | addgene full sequence | sequence record 275677 | Addgene NGS Result
GACCTGCAGGCATGCAAGCTTGGCGTAATCATGGTCATAGCTGTTTCCTGTGTGAAATTGTTATCCGCTC
ACAATTCCACACAACATACGAGCCGGAAGCATAAAGTGTAAAGCCTGGGGTGCCTAATGAGTGAGCTAAC
TCACATTAATTGCGTTGCGCTCACTGCCCGCTTTCCAGTCGGGAAACCTGTCGTGCCAGCTGCATTAATG
AATCGGCCAACGCGCGGGGAGAGGCGGTTTGCGTATTGGGCGCTCTTCCGCTTCCTCGCTCACTGACTCG
CTGCGCTCGGTCGTTCGGCTGCGGCGAGCGGTATCAGCTCACTCAAAGGCGGTAATACGGTTATCCACAG
AATCAGGGGATAACGCAGGAAAGAACATGTGAGCAAAAGGCCAGCAAAAGGCCAGGAACCGTAAAAAGGC
CGCGTTGCTGGCGTTTTTCCATAGGCTCCGCCCCCCTGACGAGCATCACAAAAATCGACGCTCAAGTCAG
AGGTGGCGAAACCCGACAGGACTATAAAGATACCAGGCGTTTCCCCCTGGAAGCTCCCTCGTGCGCTCTC
CTGTTCCGACCCTGCCGCTTACCGGATACCTGTCCGCCTTTCTCCCTTCGGGAAGCGTGGCGCTTTCTCA
TAGCTCACGCTGTAGGTATCTCAGTTCGGTGTAGGTCGTTCGCTCCAAGCTGGGCTGTGTGCACGAACCC
CCCGTTCAGCCCGACCGCTGCGCCTTATCCGGTAACTATCGTCTTGAGTCCAACCCGGTAAGACACGACT
TATCGCCACTGGCAGCAGCCACTGGTAACAGGATTAGCAGAGCGAGGTATGTAGGCGGTGCTACAGAGTT
CTTGAAGTGGTGGCCTAACTACGGCTACACTAGAAGAACAGTATTTGGTATCTGCGCTCTGCTGAAGCCA
GTTACCTTCGGAAAAAGAGTTGGTAGCTCTTGATCCGGCAAACAAACCACCGCTGGTAGCGGTGGTTTTT
TTGTTTGCAAGCAGCAGATTACGCGCAGAAAAAAAGGATCTCAAGAAGATCCTTTGATCTTTTCTACGGG
GTCTGACGCTCAGTGGAACGAAAACTCACGTTAAGGGATTTTGGTCATGAGATTATCAAAAAGGATCTTC
ACCTAGATCCTTTTAAATTAAAAATGAAGTTTTAAATCAATCTAAAGTATATATGAGTAAACTTGGTCTG
ACAGTTACCAATGCTTAATCAGTGAGGCACCTATCTCAGCGATCTGTCTATTTCGTTCATCCATAGTTGC
CTGACTCCCCGTCGTGTAGATAACTACGATACGGGAGGGCTTACCATCTGGCCCCAGTGCTGCAATGATA
CCGCGAGACCCACGCTCACCGGCTCCAGATTTATCAGCAATAAACCAGCCAGCCGGAAGGGCCGAGCGCA
GAAGTGGTCCTGCAACTTTATCCGCCTCCATCCAGTCTATTAATTGTTGCCGGGAAGCTAGAGTAAGTAG
TTCGCCAGTTAATAGTTTGCGCAACGTTGTTGCCATTGCTACAGGCATCGTGGTGTCACGCTCGTCGTTT
GGTATGGCTTCATTCAGCTCCGGTTCCCAACGATCAAGGCGAGTTACATGATCCCCCATGTTGTGCAAAA
AAGCGGTTAGCTCCTTCGGTCCTCCGATCGTTGTCAGAAGTAAGTTGGCCGCAGTGTTATCACTCATGGT
TATGGCAGCACTGCATAATTCTCTTACTGTCATGCCATCCGTAAGATGCTTTTCTGTGACTGGTGAGTAC
TCAACCAAGTCATTCTGAGAATAGTGTATGCGGCGACCGAGTTGCTCTTGCCCGGCGTCAATACGGGATA
ATACCGCGCCACATAGCAGAACTTTAAAAGTGCTCATCATTGGAAAACGTTCTTCGGGGCGAAAACTCTC
AAGGATCTTACCGCTGTTGAGATCCAGTTCGATGTAACCCACTCGTGCACCCAACTGATCTTCAGCATCT
TTTACTTTCACCAGCGTTTCTGGGTGAGCAAAAACAGGAAGGCAAAATGCCGCAAAAAAGGGAATAAGGG
CGACACGGAAATGTTGAATACTCATACTCTTCCTTTTTCAATATTATTGAAGCATTTATCAGGGTTATTG
TCTCATGAGCGGATACATATTTGAATGTATTTAGAAAAATAAACAAATAGGGGTTCCGCGCACATTTCCC
CGAAAAGTGCCACCTGACGTCTAAGAAACCATTATTATCATGACATTAACCTATAAAAATAGGCGTATCA
CGAGGCCCTTTCGTCTCGCGCGTTTCGGTGATGACGGTGAAAACCTCTGACACATGCAGCTCCCGGAGAC
GGTCACAGCTTGTCTGTAAGCGGATGCCGGGAGCAGACAAGCCCGTCAGGGCGCGTCAGCGGGTGTTGGC
GGGTGTCGGGGCTGGCTTAACTATGCGGCATCAGAGCAGATTGTACTGAGAGTGCACCATATGCGGTGTG
AAATACCGCACAGATGCGTAAGGAGAAAATACCGCATCAGGCGCCATTCGCCATTCAGGCTGCGCAACTG
TTGGGAAGGGCGATCGGTGCGGGCCTCTTCGCTATTACGCCAGCTGGCGAAAGGGGGATGTGCTGCAAGG
CGATTAAGTTGGGTAACGCCAGGGTTTTCCCAGTCACGACGTTGTAAAACGACGGCCAGTGAATTCGAGC
TCGGTACCCAAGGTGCACAAAGGAGGTTATAATGGACTTAACCAATGTTTGACAACTACCCAGAAAGAAA
TATTTCAATGTGATAAATATGGAAAAGTCTTTCATAAGTTTTCGAATTCAAACACATATAAGACAAGACA
TACTGGAATAAATCTTTTCAAATGTATAATATGTGGCAAAGCTTTTAAACGGTCCTCAACCCTTACTACA
CATAAGAAAATTCATACTGGAGAGAAACCTTACAGATGTGAAGAATGTGGCAAAGCTTTTAACCAATCTG
CAAACCTTACTACACATAAGAGAATTCATACCGGAGAGAAACCCTACAGATGTGAAGAATGTGGCAAAGC
CTTTAAGCAGTCCTCAAACCTTACTACACGTAAGAAAATTCATACTGGAGAGAAACCCTACAAATGTGAA
GAATGTGGCAAAGCCTTCAACCGATCCACAGACCTTACTACACATAAGATAGTTCATACTGGAGAGAAAC
CCTACAAATGTGAAGAATGTGGCAAAGCCTTTAAGCACCCCTCACACGTTACCACACATAAGAAAATCCA
TACTAGAGGGAAACCCTACAACTGTGAAGAATGTGGCAAATCCTTTAAGCACTGCTCTAACCTTACTATA
CATAAGAGAATTCATACAGGAGAGAAACCCTACAAATGTGAAGAATGTGGCAAAGCCTTTCACCTGTCCT
CACACCTTACTACACATAAGATACTTCATACTGGAGAGAAACCCTACAGATGTAGAGAATGTGGCAAAGC
TTTTAACCATTCCACAACCCTTTTTTCACATGAGAAAATTCATACTGGAGAGAAACCCTACAAATGTGAT
GAATGTGGCAAAACCTTTACCTGGCCCTCAATCCTCTCCAAACATAAAAGAACTCATACTGGAGAGAAAC
CCTACAAATGTGAAGAATGTGGCAAATCCCTTACTGCATCCTCAACTCTAACTACACATAAGAGAATTCA
TACTGGAGAGAAACCTTACAAATGTGAAGAATGTGGCAAAGCTTTTAACTGGTCCTCAGACCTTAATAAA
CATAAGAAAATTCATATTGAACGAAAACCCTACATAGTGAAGAATGTGACAGATCTTTTAAATGTTCCTC
CACTTTTAATTAGCATAAGAGGGATTCCAACTACTGCAAGCGAGAATCTTTATTTTCAGGGCGCCGCCAA
ATTCAAAGAAACCGCTGCTGCTAAATTCGAACGCCAGCACATGGACAGCGGAGGTGGAGGTTCGAGCGGT
CCCTCGGGTTCGTCGAGCCTGGAAGTTCTGTTCCAGGGGCCCCTGTCGTCGAGCGGTCCCTCGGGTTCGA
TGGTGAGCAAAGGCGAGGAGCTGTTCACCGGGGTGGTGCCCATCCTGGTCGAGCTGGACGGCGACGTAAA
CGGCCACAAGTTCAGCGTGTCCGGCGAGGGCGAGGGCGATGCCACCTACGGCAAGCTGACCCTGAAGTTC
ATCTGCACCACCGGCAAGCTGCCCGTGCCCTGGCCCACCCTCGTGACCACCCTGACCTACGGCGTGCAGT
GCTTCAGCCGCTACCCCGACCACATGAAGCAGCACGACTTCTTCAAGTCCGCCATGCCCGAAGGCTACGT
CCAGGAGCGCACCATCTTCTTCAAGGACGACGGCAACTACAAGACCCGCGCCGAGGTGAAGTTCGAGGGC
GACACCCTGGTGAACCGCATCGAGCTGAAGGGCATCGACTTCAAGGAGGACGGCAACATCCTGGGGCACA
AGCTGGAGTACAACTACAACAGCCACAACGTCTATATCATGGCCGACAAGCAGAAGAACGGCATCAAGGT
GAACTTCAAGATCCGCCACAACATCGAGGACGGCAGCGTGCAGCTCGCCGACCACTACCAGCAGAACACC
CCCATCGGCGACGGCCCCGTGCTGCTGCCCGACAACCACTACCTGAGCACCCAGTCCGCCCTGAGCAAAG
ACCCCAACGAGAAGCGCGATCACATGGTCCTTAAGGAGTTCGTGACCGCCGCCGGGATCACTCTCGGCAT
GGACGAGCTGTACAAGTAATGATCTAGAGTCGAGTTAATTAAGAATTCCGCCCCCCCCCCTCTCCCTCCC
CCCCCCTAACGTTACTGGCCGAAGCCGCTTGGAATAAGGCCGGTGTGCGTTTGTCTATATGTTATTTTCC
ACCATATTGCCGTCTTTTGGCAATGTGAGGGCCCGGAAACCTGGCCCTGTCTTCTTGACGAGCATTCCTA
GGGGTCTTTCCCCTCTCGCCAAAGGAATGCAGGGTCTGTTGAATGTCGTGAAGGAAGCAGTTCCTCTGGA
AGCTTCTTGAAGACAAACAACGTCTGTAGCGACCCTTTGCAGGCAGCGGAACCCCCCACCTGGCGACAGG
TGCCTCTGCGGCCAAAAGCCACGTGTATAAGATACACCTGCAAAGGCGGCACAACCCCAGTGCCACGTTG
TGAGTTGGATAGTTGTGGAAAGAGTCAAATGGCTCTCCTCAAGCGTATTCAACAAGGGGCTGAAGGATGC
CCAGAAGGTACCCCATTGTATGGGATCTGATCTGGGGCCTCGGTGCACATGCTTTACATGTGTTTAGTCG
AGGTTAAAAAAACGTCTAGGCCCCCCGAACCACGGGGACGTGGTTTTCCTTTGAAAAACACGATGATAAT
ATGGCCACAACCTGTTACATTGCACAAGATAAAAATATATCATCACGAACAGTAAAACTGTCTGCTTACA
TAAACAGTAATACAAGGGGTGTTATGGGATCGGCCATTGAACAAGATGGATTGCACGCAGGTTCTCCGGC
CGCTTGGGTGGAGAGGCTATTCGGCTATGACTGGGCACAACAGACAATCGGCTGCTCTGATGCCGCCGTG
TTCCGGCTGTCAGCGCAGGGGCGCCCGGTTCTTTTTGTCAAGACCGACCTGTCCGGTGCCCTGAATGAAC
TGCAGGACGAGGCAGCGCGGCTATCGTGGCTGGCCACGACGGGCGTTCCTTGCGCAGCTGTGCTCGACGT
TGTCACTGAAGCGGGAAGGGACTGGCTGCTATTGGGCGAAGTGCCGGGGCAGGATCTCCTGTCATCTCAC
CTTGCTCCTGCCGAGAAAGTATCCATCATGGCTGATGCAATGCGGCGGCTGCATACGCTTGATCCGGCTA
CCTGCCCATTCGACCACCAAGCGAAACATCGCATCGAGCGAGCACGTACTCGGATGGAAGCCGGTCTTGT
CGATCAGGATGATCTGGACGAAGAGCATCAGGGGCTCGCGCCAGCCGAACTGTTCGCCAGGCTCAAGGCG
CGCATGCCCGACGGCGAGGATCTCGTCGTGACCCATGGCGATGCCTGCTTGCCGAATATCATGGTGGAAA
ATGGCCGCTTTTCTGGATTCATCGACTGTGGCCGGCTGGGTGTGGCGGACCGCTATCAGGACATAGCGTT
GGCTACCCGTGATATTGCTGAAGAGCTTGGCGGCGAATGGGCTGACCGCTTCCTCGTGCTTTACGGTATC
GCCGCTCCCGATTCGCAGCGCATCGCCTTCTATCGCCTTCTTGACGAGTTCTTCTGAGTCTTCATACTGG
AGAGAAACCCTATGAATGTGATGAATGTGGGAAAGCCTTTAACCAGCCCTCGACTCTTAGTAAATTTGAG
AGTTTATATGGAGCACAAACCCTACAAATATAAAGAATGTGACAAAGCTTTTTAAGGAAGTTCTCAACCC
TTATTACACATAATTCATACCAAACAGAAGCCCTACAAGTGTGAAGAATGTGGCAAAACCTATAAACCTA
TAACAAGTTCTCAATTCCTTTTTTTTTTTGAGACGGAGTTTCACTCTTGTCACCGAGGCTGGAGTGCAAT
GACATGATCTCCGTTCACTGCAATCTCTGCCTCCTGGGTTTAAGCCATTCTTCTGCCTCAGCCTCCCAAG
TAGCTGGGATTACAGGTGCCCAACACCACGCCTGGCTAATTTTTGGATTTTTAGTAGAGATGGGGTTTCA
CAATGTTGGCCAGGCTGGTCTCGAACTCCTGACCTCAGGTGATCCACCTGCCTTGGCCTTCCAAAGTGCT
GGGGTTACAGGCGTGAGCCACCATGCCTGGCTACAAGTTCTTAATTCTTAAGAGACATGGCGATAATTCA
TGCTGAAGAGGAAATCTGGAAACCTGAAAGATGCGACATTGCTTTTACCAACACCTCCACTTTTCCTATA
CATAAAAATAAATTATACTAGTGTAATACCCTAGAAATGTATAAAATGTGACAAAGCCTTTATATGATTG
TCATACATGATTGTAGGTGATAGAAGTCATACTGCCAAAACTCCTGTAAGTGTGAAGAATGTGGCAAAAT
ATTTTATTAGTGCTTATACCTTATTTCACAGGAAAGCTCTTATCCTTGAGAAAAATTGTGCAAATACAAA
GAATATGGAAAAACCATTAATGCCTACTCACATCTTACTGAACAGAAGAAGGTTCATAGTTAATAAAGCA
TTAAAAGTGCAATTACTGTCAAAAAATCTTTCAGAAAATAGAAGTCTTTAAAGTGAAGAATATTTATTCT
GAAGACAGCCATTACAAATATAAAGGGGGTTGTAGTGCCTTTACTTGTGTCACAGATCTTAGTGCACACA
TGTAGTACTAGAGGAAAACCCTGAAGCAGTTGCTCAAGCTTTGTTTCAGGGAATCA
Features (pLannotate 1.2.2; 19 found; start..end, strand, type, name):
      1..21      +  misc_feature   MCS (fragment): pUC18/19 multiple cloning site
     58..74      -  protein_bind   lac operator: The lac repressor binds to the lac operator to inhibit transcription in E. coli. This inhibition can be relieved by adding lactose or isopropyl-β-D-thiogalactopyranoside (IPTG). lac repressor encoded by lacI
     82..112     -  promoter       lac promoter: promoter for the E. coli lac operon
    127..148     -  protein_bind   CAP binding site: CAP binding activates transcription in the presence of cAMP. E. coli catabolite activator protein
    161..253     -  CDS            lacI (fragment): lac repressor; lacI; The lac repressor binds to the lac operator to inhibit transcription in E. coli. This inhibition can be relieved by adding lactose or isopropyl-β-D-thiogalactopyranoside (IPTG).
    436..1024    -  rep_origin     ori: high-copy-number ColE1/pMB1/pBR322/pUC origin of replication
   1195..2055    -  CDS            AmpR: β-lactamase; bla; confers resistance to ampicillin, carbenicillin, and related antibiotics
   2056..2160    -  promoter       AmpR promoter: bla
   2255..2290    +  CDS            rop (fragment): Rop protein, which maintains plasmids at low copy number; rop
   2392..2491    +  misc_feature   bom (fragment): basis of mobility region from pBR322
   2497..2654    -  CDS            lacZα (fragment): LacZα fragment of β-galactosidase; lacZ fragment
   2670..2804    +  CDS            ZNF138 (fragment): ZN138_HUMAN - Experimental evidence at protein level: Swiss-Prot protein existence level 1. May be involved in transcriptional regulation as a repressor. From Homo sapiens (Human).
   3744..3800    +  CDS            ZNF253 (fragment): ZN253_HUMAN - Also known as BMZF1, ZNF411. Experimental evidence at transcript level: Swiss-Prot protein existence level 2. May function as a transcription factor. Seem to have a transcriptional repression activity. From Homo sapiens (Human).
   3821..3841    +  CDS            capTEV™ (fragment): composite tag for in vivo biotinylation, TEV protease cleavage, and 6xHis tagging
   3855..3899    +  CDS            S-Tag: affinity and epitope tag derived from pancreatic ribonuclease A
   3990..4709    +  CDS            EGFP: the original enhanced GFP (Yang et al., 1996) mammalian codon-optimized
   4747..5332    +  misc_feature   IRES2: internal ribosome entry site (IRES) of the encephalomyocarditis virus (EMCV)
   5414..6217    +  CDS            NeoR/KanR: aminoglycoside phosphotransferase from Tn5; aph(3')-II (or nptII); confers resistance to neomycin, kanamycin, and G418 (Geneticin®)
   6487..6687    +  CDS            C9orf85 (fragment): CI085_HUMAN - Experimental evidence at protein level: Swiss-Prot protein existence level 1. From Homo sapiens (Human).
