[The description below was written by a language model from this plasmid's Addgene catalogue record and pLannotate feature annotations shown in this document.]
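Description:
pZNF253-donor is a CRISPR homology-directed repair donor plasmid built on the pUC19 backbone and intended to tag the endogenous human ZNF253 gene with GFP at its C terminus. It is a high-copy plasmid carrying the ColE1/pUC origin and the β-lactamase gene with its own promoter. Remnants of the pUC19 lac region (lac promoter/operator, CAP site, lacZα fragment) flank the insertion site. It is selected in E. coli with both ampicillin and kanamycin, the latter via the NeoR/KanR gene in the payload. The insert was assembled by Gibson cloning, with K562 listed as the cloning source.

The payload occupies roughly 2.7 to 6.7 kb of the sequence and has the layout of a promoterless knock-in cassette between two stretches of human sequence that presumably serve as homology arms. The upstream stretch contains matches annotated as zinc-finger protein fragments: a hit labelled ZNF138, likely reflecting similarity among related zinc-finger genes, and a short ZNF253 fragment just before the tag. It is followed by a fragment of a composite TEV-cleavage/His tag, an S-Tag and EGFP. An EMCV IRES2 then drives translation of the Tn5 aminoglycoside phosphotransferase. No mammalian promoter is annotated, so after correct integration the fusion protein and the G418 resistance marker would be expected to be expressed from one transcript under the endogenous ZNF253 promoter, allowing selection of tagged cells. The downstream stretch carries a hit labelled C9orf85, which may be an incidental match.

The Addgene-sequenced and depositor records differ slightly in length (7,336 versus 7,371 nt) but share essentially the same features. No guide RNA or Cas9 is annotated, so these would have to be supplied separately.
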