Addgene plasmid #132506: pZNF253-donor
Purpose: CRISPR donor plasmid to create GFP fusion proteins
Depositing lab: Kevin White.
Backbone
  Vector backbone: pUC19
  Vector type: CRISPR
Growth in bacteria
  Bacterial resistance: Ampicillin and Kanamycin, 100 & 50 μg/mL
  Growth temperature: 37°C
  Growth strain: TOP10
  Copy number: High Copy
Gene/Insert
  Gene/Insert name: ZNF253
  Species: H. sapiens (human)
  Mutation: none
  Tag / fusion protein: GFP (C terminal on backbone)
  Cloning method: Gibson Cloning
Terms and licenses: Academic/Nonprofit Terms; Industry Terms: Not Available to Industry
Depositor comments: Cloning source: K562
How to cite: pZNF253-donor was a gift from Kevin White (Addgene plasmid # 132506)
